>Addgene plasmid #170237 | LV_EF1a_KRAS(G12V)-P2A-Hygro_Barcode | addgene full sequence | sequence record 334393 | Addgene NGS Result
GTCGACGGATCGGGAGATCTCCCGATCCCCTATGGTGCACTCTCAGTACAATCTGCTCTGATGCCGCATA
GTTAAGCCAGTATCTGCTCCCTGCTTGTGTGTTGGAGGTCGCTGAGTAGTGCGCGAGCAAAATTTAAGCT
ACAACAAGGCAAGGCTTGACCGACAATTGCATGAAGAATCTGCTTAGGGTTAGGCGTTTTGCGCTGCTTC
GCGATGTACGGGCCAGATATACGCGTTGACATTGATTATTGACTAGTTATTAATAGTAATCAATTACGGG
GTCATTAGTTCATAGCCCATATATGGAGTTCCGCGTTACATAACTTACGGTAAATGGCCCGCCTGGCTGA
CCGCCCAACGACCCCCGCCCATTGACGTCAATAATGACGTATGTTCCCATAGTAACGCCAATAGGGACTT
TCCATTGACGTCAATGGGTGGAGTATTTACGGTAAACTGCCCACTTGGCAGTACATCAAGTGTATCATAT
GCCAAGTACGCCCCCTATTGACGTCAATGACGGTAAATGGCCCGCCTGGCATTATGCCCAGTACATGACC
TTATGGGACTTTCCTACTTGGCAGTACATCTACGTATTAGTCATCGCTATTACCATGGTGATGCGGTTTT
GGCAGTACATCAATGGGCGTGGATAGCGGTTTGACTCACGGGGATTTCCAAGTCTCCACCCCATTGACGT
CAATGGGAGTTTGTTTTGGCACCAAAATCAACGGGACTTTCCAAAATGTCGTAACAACTCCGCCCCATTG
ACGCAAATGGGCGGTAGGCGTGTACGGTGGGAGGTCTATATAAGCAGCGCGTTTTGCCTGTACTGGGTCT
CTCTGGTTAGACCAGATCTGAGCCTGGGAGCTCTCTGGCTAACTAGGGAACCCACTGCTTAAGCCTCAAT
AAAGCTTGCCTTGAGTGCTTCAAGTAGTGTGTGCCCGTCTGTTGTGTGACTCTGGTAACTAGAGATCCCT
CAGACCCTTTTAGTCAGTGTGGAAAATCTCTAGCAGTGGCGCCCGAACAGGGACTTGAAAGCGAAAGGGA
AACCAGAGGAGCTCTCTCGACGCAGGACTCGGCTTGCTGAAGCGCGCACGGCAAGAGGCGAGGGGCGGCG
ACTGGTGAGTACGCCAAAAATTTTGACTAGCGGAGGCTAGAAGGAGAGAGATGGGTGCGAGAGCGTCAGT
ATTAAGCGGGGGAGAATTAGATCGCGATGGGAAAAAATTCGGTTAAGGCCAGGGGGAAAGAAAAAATATA
AATTAAAACATATAGTATGGGCAAGCAGGGAGCTAGAACGATTCGCAGTTAATCCTGGCCTGTTAGAAAC
ATCAGAAGGCTGTAGACAAATACTGGGACAGCTACAACCATCCCTTCAGACAGGATCAGAAGAACTTAGA
TCATTATATAATACAGTAGCAACCCTCTATTGTGTGCATCAAAGGATAGAGATAAAAGACACCAAGGAAG
CTTTAGACAAGATAGAGGAAGAGCAAAACAAAAGTAAGACCACCGCACAGCAAGCGGCCGCTGATCTTCA
GACCTGGAGGAGGAGATATGAGGGACAATTGGAGAAGTGAATTATATAAATATAAAGTAGTAAAAATTGA
ACCATTAGGAGTAGCACCCACCAAGGCAAAGAGAAGAGTGGTGCAGAGAGAAAAAAGAGCAGTGGGAATA
GGAGCTTTGTTCCTTGGGTTCTTGGGAGCAGCAGGAAGCACTATGGGCGCAGCGTCAATGACGCTGACGG
TACAGGCCAGACAATTATTGTCTGGTATAGTGCAGCAGCAGAACAATTTGCTGAGGGCTATTGAGGCGCA
ACAGCATCTGTTGCAACTCACAGTCTGGGGCATCAAGCAGCTCCAGGCAAGAATCCTGGCTGTGGAAAGA
TACCTAAAGGATCAACAGCTCCTGGGGATTTGGGGTTGCTCTGGAAAACTCATTTGCACCACTGCTGTGC
CTTGGAATGCTAGTTGGAGTAATAAATCTCTGGAACAGATTTGGAATCACACGACCTGGATGGAGTGGGA
CAGAGAAATTAACAATTACACAAGCTTAATACACTCCTTAATTGAAGAATCGCAAAACCAGCAAGAAAAG
AATGAACAAGAATTATTGGAATTAGATAAATGGGCAAGTTTGTGGAATTGGTTTAACATAACAAATTGGC
TGTGGTATATAAAATTATTCATAATGATAGTAGGAGGCTTGGTAGGTTTAAGAATAGTTTTTGCTGTACT
TTCTATAGTGAATAGAGTTAGGCAGGGATATTCACCATTATCGTTTCAGACCCACCTCCCAACCCCGAGG
GGACCCGACAGGCCCGAAGGAATAGAAGAAGAAGGTGGAGAGAGAGACAGAGACAGATCCATTCGATTAG
TGAACGGATCGGCACTGCGTGCGCCAATTCTGCAGACAAATGGCAGTATTCATCCACAATTTTAAAAGAA
AAGGGGGGATTGGGGGGTACAGTGCAGGGGAAAGAATAGTAGACATAATAGCAACAGACATACAAACTAA
AGAATTACAAAAACAAATTACAAAAATTCAAAATTTTCGGGTTTATTACAGGGACAGCAGAGATCCAGTT
TGGTTAATTAATCGATAAGCTTTGCAAAGATGGATAAAGTTTTAAACAGAGAGGAATCTTTGCAGCTAAT
GGACCTTCTAGGTCTTGAAAGGAGTGGGAATTGGCTCCGGTGCCCGTCAGTGGGCAGAGCGCACATCGCC
CACAGTCCCCGAGAAGTTGGGGGGAGGGGTCGGCAATTGAACCGGTGCCTAGAGAAGGTGGCGCGGGGTA
AACTGGGAAAGTGATGTCGTGTACTGGCTCCGCCTTTTTCCCGAGGGTGGGGGAGAACCGTATATAAGTG
CAGTAGTCGCCGTGAACGTTCTTTTTCGCAACGGGTTTGCCGCCAGAACACAGGTAAGTGCCGTGTGTGG
TTCCCGCGGGCCTGGCCTCTTTACGGGTTATGGCCCTTGCGTGCCTTGAATTACTTCCACCTGGCTGCAG
TACGTGATTCTTGATCCCGAGCTTCGGGTTGGAAGTGGGTGGGAGAGTTCGAGGCCTTGCGCTTAAGGAG
CCCCTTCGCCTCGTGCTTGAGTTGAGGCCTGGCCTGGGCGCTGGGGCCGCCGCGTGCGAATCTGGTGGCA
CCTTCGCGCCTGTCTCGCTGCTTTCGATAAGTCTCTAGCCATTTAAAATTTTTGATGACCTGCTGCGACG
CTTTTTTTCTGGCAAGATAGTCTTGTAAATGCGGGCCAAGATCTGCACACTGGTATTTCGGTTTTTGGGG
CCGCGGGCGGCGACGGGGCCCGTGCGTCCCAGCGCACATGTTCGGCGAGGCGGGGCCTGCGAGCGCGGCC
ACCGAGAATCGGACGGGGGTAGTCTCAAGCTGGCCGGCCTGCTCTGGTGCCTGGCCTCGCGCCGCCGTGT
ATCGCCCCGCCCTGGGCGGCAAGGCTGGCCCGGTCGGCACCAGTTGCGTGAGCGGAAAGATGGCCGCTTC
CCGGCCCTGCTGCAGGGAGCTCAAAATGGAGGACGCGGCGCTCGGGAGAGCGGGCGGGTGAGTCACCCAC
ACAAAGGAAAAGGGCCTTTCCGTCCTCAGCCGTCGCTTCATGTGACTCCACGGAGTACCGGGCGCCGTCC
AGGCACCTCGATTAGTTCTCGAGCTTTTGGAGTACGTCGTCTTTAGGTTGGGGGGAGGGGTTTTATGCGA
TGGAGTTTCCCCACACTGAGTGGGTGGAGACTGAAGTTAGGCCAGCTTGGCACTTGATGTAATTCTCCTT
GGAATTTGCCCTTTTTGAGTTTGGATCTTGGTTCATTCTCAAGCCTCAGACAGTGGTTCAAAGTTTTTTT
CTTCCATTTCAGGTGTCGTGAGGAATTAGCTTGGTACTAATACGACTCACTATAGGGAGACCCAAGCTGG
CTAGGTAAGCTTGATATCGAATTCCTGCAGCCCGGGGGATCCCGCCACCATGACTGAATATAAACTTGTG
GTAGTTGGAGCTGTTGGCGTAGGCAAGAGTGCCTTGACGATACAGCTAATTCAGAATCATTTTGTGGACG
AATATGATCCAACAATAGAGGATTCCTACAGGAAGCAAGTAGTAATTGATGGAGAAACCTGTCTCTTGGA
TATTCTCGACACAGCAGGTCAAGAGGAGTACAGTGCAATGAGGGACCAGTACATGAGGACTGGGGAGGGC
TTTCTTTGTGTATTTGCCATAAATAATACTAAATCATTTGAAGATATTCACCATTATAGAGAACAAATTA
AAAGAGTTAAGGACTCTGAAGATGTACCTATGGTCCTAGTAGGAAATAAATGTGATTTGCCTTCCAGAAC
AGTAGACACAAAACAGGCTCAGGACTTAGCAAGAAGTTATGGAATTCCTTTTATTGAAACATCAGCAAAG
ACAAGACAGGGTGTTGATGATGCCTTCTATACATTAGTTCGAGAAATTCGAAAACATAAAGAAAAGATGA
GCAAAGATGGTAAAAAGAAGAAAAAGAAGTCAAAGACAAAGTGTGTAATTATGGGATCCGGCGCAACAAA
CTTCTCTCTGCTGAAACAAGCCGGAGATGTCGAAGAGAATCCTGGACCGATGAAAAAGCCTGAACTCACC
GCGACGTCTGTCGAGAAGTTTCTGATCGAAAAGTTCGACAGCGTCTCCGACCTGATGCAGCTCTCGGAGG
GCGAAGAATCTCGTGCTTTCAGCTTCGATGTAGGAGGGCGTGGATATGTCCTGCGGGTAAATAGCTGCGC
CGATGGTTTCTACAAAGATCGTTATGTTTATCGGCACTTTGCATCGGCCGCGCTCCCGATTCCGGAAGTG
CTTGACATTGGGGAATTCAGCGAGAGCCTGACCTATTGCATCTCCCGCCGTGCACAGGGTGTCACGTTGC
AAGACCTGCCTGAAACCGAACTGCCCGCTGTTCTGCAGCCGGTCGCGGAGGCCATGGATGCGATCGCTGC
GGCCGATCTTAGCCAGACGAGCGGGTTCGGCCCATTCGGACCGCAAGGAATCGGTCAATACACTACATGG
CGTGATTTCATATGCGCGATTGCTGATCCCCATGTGTATCACTGGCAAACTGTGATGGACGACACCGTCA
GTGCGTCCGTCGCGCAGGCTCTCGATGAGCTGATGCTTTGGGCCGAGGACTGCCCCGAAGTCCGGCACCT
CGTGCACGCGGATTTCGGCTCCAACAATGTCCTGACGGACAATGGCCGCATAACAGCGGTCATTGACTGG
AGCGAGGCGATGTTCGGGGATTCCCAATACGAGGTCGCCAACATCTTCTTCTGGAGGCCGTGGTTGGCTT
GTATGGAGCAGCAGACGCGCTACTTCGAGCGGAGGCATCCGGAGCTTGCAGGATCGCCGCGGCTCCGGGC
GTATATGCTCCGCATTGGTCTTGACCAACTCTATCAGAGCTTGGTTGACGGCAATTTCGATGATGCAGCT
TGGGCGCAGGGTCGATGCGACGCAATCGTCCGATCCGGAGCCGGGACTGTCGGGCGTACACAAATCGCCC
GCAGAAGCGCGGCCGTCTGGACCGATGGCTGTGTAGAAGTACTCGCCGATAGTGGAAACCGACGCCCCAG
CACTCGTCCGAGGGCAAAGGAATAAGTTAGAACTATTTCCTGGCTGTTACGCGCTTATCCACTATAAGCG
ATACTACTGACGGGCTTGTTAAACAGTGAACCGCCCGCCCCACGACCCGCAGCGCCCGACCGAAAGGAGC
GCACGACCCCATGCATCGAACAAAAGAAAAGGGGGGACTGGAAGGGCTAATTCACTCCCAACGAAGACAA
GATATCATAACTTCGTATAGCATACATTATACGAAGTTATCGGCTAGCTGGTCCGGACTGTACTGGGTCT
CTCTGGTTAGACCAGATCTGAGCCTGGGAGCTCTCTGGCTAACTAGGGAACCCACTGCTTAAGCCTCAAT
AAAGCTTGCCTTGAGTGCTTCAAGTAGTGTGTGCCCGTCTGTTGTGTGACTCTGGTAACTAGAGATCCCT
CAGACCCTTTTAGTCAGTGTGGAAAATCTCTAGCAGGGCCCGTTTAAACCCGCTGATCAGCCTCGACTGT
GCCTTCTAGTTGCCAGCCATCTGTTGTTTGCCCCTCCCCCGTGCCTTCCTTGACCCTGGAAGGTGCCACT
CCCACTGTCCTTTCCTAATAAAATGAGGAAATTGCATCGCATTGTCTGAGTAGGTGTCATTCTATTCTGG
GGGGTGGGGTGGGGCAGGACAGCAAGGGGGAGGATTGGGAAGACAATAGCAGGCATGCTGGGGATGCGGT
GGGCTCTATGGCTTCTGAGGCGGAAAGAACCAGCTGGGGCTCTAGGGGGTATCCCC
[124 nt withheld, positions 6357-6480]
C
[91 nt withheld, positions 6482-6572]
A
[49 nt withheld, positions 6574-6622]
CCTTTGACGTTGGAGTCCACGTTCTTT
[37 nt withheld, positions 6650-6686]
ACCCTATCTCGGTCTATTCTTTTGATTTATAAGGGATTTTGCCGATTTCGGCCTATTGGTTAAAAAATGA
GCTGATTTAACAAAAATTTAACGCGAATTAATTCTGTGGAATGTGTGTCAGTTAGGGTGTGGAAAGTCCC
CAGGCTCCCCAGCAGGCAGAAGTATGCAAAGCATGCATCTCAATTAGTCAGCAACCAGGTGTGGAAAGTC
CCCAGGCTCCCCAGCAGGCAGAAGTATGCAAAGCATGCATCTCAATTAGTCAGCAACCATAGTCCCGCCC
CTAACTCCGCCCATCCCGCCCCTAACTCCGCCCAGTTCCGCCCATTCTCCGCCCCATGGCTGACTAATTT
TTTTTATTTATGCAGAGGCCGAGGCCGCCTCTGCCTCTGAGCTATTCCAGAAGTAGTGAGGAGGCTTTTT
TGGAGGCCTAGGCTTTTGCAAAAAGCTCCCGGGAGCTTGTATATCCATTTTCGGATCTGATCAGCACGTG
TTGACAATTAATCATCGGCATAGTATATCGGCATAGTATAATACGACAAGGTGAGGAACTAAACCATGGC
CAAGTTGACCAGTGCCGTTCCGGTGCTCACCGCGCGCGACGTCGCCGGAGCGGTCGAGTTCTGGACCGAC
CGGCTCGGGTTCTCCCGGGACTTCGTGGAGGACGACTTCGCCGGTGTGGTCCGGGACGACGTGACCCTGT
TCATCAGCGCGGTCCAGGACCAGGTGGTGCCGGACAACACCCTGGCCTGGGTGTGGGTGCGCGGCCTGGA
CGAGCTGTACGCCGAGTGGTCGGAGGTCGTGTCCACGAACTTCCGGGACGCCTCCGGGCCGGCCATGACC
GAGATCGGCGAGCAGCCGTGGGGGCGGGAGTTCGCCCTGCGCGACCCGGCCGGCAACTGCGTGCACTTCG
TGGCCGAGGAGCAGGACTGACACGTGCTACGAGATTTCGATTCCACCGCCGCCTTCTATGAAAGGTTGGG
CTTCGGAATCGTTTTCCGGGACGCCGGCTGGATGATCCTCCAGCGCGGGGATCTCATGCTGGAGTTCTTC
GCCCACCCCAACTTGTTTATTGCAGCTTATAATGGTTACAAATAAAGCAATAGCATCACAAATTTCACAA
ATAAAGCATTTTTTTCACTGCATTCTAGTTGTGGTTTGTCCAAACTCATCAATGTATCTTATCATGTCTG
TATACCGTCGACCTCTAGCTAGAGCTTGGCGTAATCATGGTCATAGCTGTTTCCTGTGTGAAATTGTTAT
CCGCTCACAATTCCACACAACATACGAGCCGGAAGCATAAAGTGTAAAGCCTGGGGTGCCTAATGAGTGA
GCTAACTCACATTAATTGCGTTGCGCTCACTGCCCGCTTTCCAGTCGGGAAACCTGTCGTGCCAGCTGCA
TTAATGAATCGGCCAACGCGCGGGGAGAGGCGGTTTGCGTATTGGGCGCTCTTCCGCTTCCTCGCTCACT
GACTCGCTGCGCTCGGTCGTTCGGCTGCGGCGAGCGGTATCAGCTCACTCAAAGGCGGTAATACGGTTAT
CCACAGAATCAGGGGATAACGCAGGAAAGAACATGTGAGCAAAAGGCCAGCAAAAGGCCAGGAACCGTAA
AAAGGCCGCGTTGCTGGCGTTTTTCCATAGGCTCCGCCCCCCTGACGAGCATCACAAAAATCGACGCTCA
AGTCAGAGGTGGCGAAACCCGACAGGACTATAAAGATACCAGGCGTTTCCCCCTGGAAGCTCCCTCGTGC
GCTCTCCTGTTCCGACCCTGCCGCTTACCGGATACCTGTCCGCCTTTCTCCCTTCGGGAAGCGTGGCGCT
TTCTCATAGCTCACGCTGTAGGTATCTCAGTTCGGTGTAGGTCGTTCGCTCCAAGCTGGGCTGTGTGCAC
GAACCCCCCGTTCAGCCCGACCGCTGCGCCTTATCCGGTAACTATCGTCTTGAGTCCAACCCGGTAAGAC
ACGACTTATCGCCACTGGCAGCAGCCACTGGTAACAGGATTAGCAGAGCGAGGTATGTAGGCGGTGCTAC
AGAGTTCTTGAAGTGGTGGCCTAACTACGGCTACACTAGAAGAACAGTATTTGGTATCTGCGCTCTGCTG
AAGCCAGTTACCTTCGGAAAAAGAGTTGGTAGCTCTTGATCCGGCAAACAAACCACCGCTGGTAGCGGTG
GTTTTTTTGTTTGCAAGCAGCAGATTACGCGCAGAAAAAAAGGATCTCAAGAAGATCCTTTGATCTTTTC
TACGGGGTCTGACGCTCAGTGGAACGAAAACTCACGTTAAGGGATTTTGGTCATGAGATTATCAAAAAGG
ATCTTCACCTAGATCCTTTTAAATTAAAAATGAAGTTTTAAATCAATCTAAAGTATATATGAGTAAACTT
GGTCTGACAGTTACCAATGCTTAATCAGTGAGGCACCTATCTCAGCGATCTGTCTATTTCGTTCATCCAT
AGTTGCCTGACTCCCCGTCGTGTAGATAACTACGATACGGGAGGGCTTACCATCTGGCCCCAGTGCTGCA
ATGATACCGCGAGACCCACGCTCACCGGCTCCAGATTTATCAGCAATAAACCAGCCAGCCGGAAGGGCCG
AGCGCAGAAGTGGTCCTGCAACTTTATCCGCCTCCATCCAGTCTATTAATTGTTGCCGGGAAGCTAGAGT
AAGTAGTTCGCCAGTTAATAGTTTGCGCAACGTTGTTGCCATTGCTACAGGCATCGTGGTGTCACGCTCG
TCGTTTGGTATGGCTTCATTCAGCTCCGGTTCCCAACGATCAAGGCGAGTTACATGATCCCCCATGTTGT
GCAAAAAAGCGGTTAGCTCCTTCGGTCCTCCGATCGTTGTCAGAAGTAAGTTGGCCGCAGTGTTATCACT
CATGGTTATGGCAGCACTGCATAATTCTCTTACTGTCATGCCATCCGTAAGATGCTTTTCTGTGACTGGT
GAGTACTCAACCAAGTCATTCTGAGAATAGTGTATGCGGCGACCGAGTTGCTCTTGCCCGGCGTCAATAC
GGGATAATACCGCGCCACATAGCAGAACTTTAAAAGTGCTCATCATTGGAAAACGTTCTTCGGGGCGAAA
ACTCTCAAGGATCTTACCGCTGTTGAGATCCAGTTCGATGTAACCCACTCGTGCACCCAACTGATCTTCA
GCATCTTTTACTTTCACCAGCGTTTCTGGGTGAGCAAAAACAGGAAGGCAAAATGCCGCAAAAAAGGGAA
TAAGGGCGACACGGAAATGTTGAATACTCATACTCTTCCTTTTTCAATATTATTGAAGCATTTATCAGGG
TTATTGTCTCATGAGCGGATACATATTTGAATGTATTTAGAAAAATAAACAAATAGGGGTTCCGCGCACA
TTTCCCCGAAAAGTGCCACCTGAC
Features (pLannotate 1.2.2; 33 found; start..end, strand, type, name):
     31..83      -  misc_feature   bom (fragment): basis of mobility region from pBR322
    238..617     +  enhancer       CMV enhancer: human cytomegalovirus immediate early enhancer
    618..817     +  promoter       CMV promoter: human cytomegalovirus (CMV) immediate early promoter
    835..1015    +  LTR            5' LTR (truncated): truncated 5' long terminal repeat (LTR) from HIV-1
   1062..1187    +  misc_feature   HIV-1 Ψ: packaging signal of human immunodeficiency virus type 1
   1171..1534    +  CDS            HIV-1 gag (fragment): gag protein from human immunodeficiency virus 1; gag
   1680..1913    +  misc_feature   RRE: The Rev response element (RRE) of HIV-1 allows for Rev-dependent mRNA export from the nucleus to the cytoplasm.
   2290..2390    +  CDS            Rev (fragment): human immunodeficiency virus 1 (HIV-1) Rev protein; rev; enhances nuclear export of unspliced and incompletely spliced viral mRNAs
   2440..2557    +  misc_feature   cPPT/CTS: central polypurine tract and central termination sequence of HIV-1
   2620..2686    +  CDS            small t antigen (fragment): SV40 (simian virus 40) small t antigen
   2693..3871    +  promoter       EF-1α promoter: strong constitutive promoter for human elongation factor EF-1α
   3888..3906    +  promoter       T7 promoter: promoter for bacteriophage T7 RNA polymerase
   3926..3962    -  misc_feature   MCS (fragment): pBluescript multiple cloning site
   3970..4533    +  CDS            K-Ras (G12V): human oncoprotein generated by the G12V mutation in the small GTPase K-Ras
   4600..5622    +  CDS            hph: KHYB_ECOLX - Experimental evidence at protein level: Swiss-Prot protein existence level 1. The aminoglycoside phosphotransferases achieve inactivation of their antibiotic substrates by phosphorylation. Only phosphorylates hygromycin and closely related compounds such as demethyl analogs and destomycin. From Escherichia coli.
   5706..5819    +  CDS            nef (fragment): NEF_HV1LA - Experimental evidence at protein level: Swiss-Prot protein existence level 1. Extracellular Nef protein targets CD4(+) T-lymphocytes for apoptosis by interacting with CXCR4 surface receptors. From Human immunodeficiency virus type 1 group M subtype B (isolate Lai) (HIV-1).
   5817..5850    +  protein_bind   loxP: Cre-mediated recombination occurs in the 8-bp core sequence (GCATACAT). Cre recombinase
   5875..6055    +  LTR            5' LTR (truncated): truncated 5' long terminal repeat (LTR) from HIV-1
   6087..6311    +  polyA_signal   bGH poly(A) signal: bovine growth hormone polyadenylation signal
   6315..6336    +  promoter       SV40 promoter (fragment): SV40 enhancer and early promoter
   6357..6785    +  rep_origin     f1 ori (sequence partly withheld): f1 bacteriophage origin of replication; arrow indicates direction of (+) strand synthesis
   6799..7128    +  promoter       SV40 promoter: SV40 enhancer and early promoter
   7176..7223    +  promoter       EM7 promoter: synthetic bacterial promoter&nbsp
   7242..7616    +  CDS            BleoR: antibiotic-binding protein; Sh ble from Streptoalloteichus hindustanus; confers resistance to bleomycin, phleomycin, and Zeocin™
   7626..7751    +  CDS            ble (fragment): BLE_KLEPN - Experimental evidence at protein level: Swiss-Prot protein existence level 1. Binding protein with a strong affinity to the bleomycin family of antibiotics. Binds to CL990; an antimitotic-antibiotic compound. From Klebsiella pneumoniae.
   7746..7867    +  polyA_signal   SV40 poly(A) signal: SV40 polyadenylation signal
   7940..7956    -  protein_bind   lac operator: The lac repressor binds to the lac operator to inhibit transcription in E. coli. This inhibition can be relieved by adding lactose or isopropyl-β-D-thiogalactopyranoside (IPTG). lac repressor encoded by lacI
   7964..7994    -  promoter       lac promoter: promoter for the E. coli lac operon
   8009..8030    -  protein_bind   CAP binding site: CAP binding activates transcription in the presence of cAMP. E. coli catabolite activator protein
   8043..8135    -  CDS            lacI (fragment): lac repressor; lacI; The lac repressor binds to the lac operator to inhibit transcription in E. coli. This inhibition can be relieved by adding lactose or isopropyl-β-D-thiogalactopyranoside (IPTG).
   8318..8906    -  rep_origin     ori: high-copy-number ColE1/pMB1/pBR322/pUC origin of replication
   9077..9937    -  CDS            AmpR: β-lactamase; bla; confers resistance to ampicillin, carbenicillin, and related antibiotics
   9938..10042   -  promoter       AmpR promoter: bla
