[The description below was written by a language model from this plasmid's Addgene catalogue record and pLannotate feature annotations shown in this document.]
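Description:
LV_EF1a_KRAS(G12V)-P2A-Hygro_Barcode is a lentiviral transfer plasmid of about 10 kb for stable expression of the oncogenic G12V mutant of human KRAS in mammalian cells. The parental backbone is recorded as unknown. In bacteria it is maintained at high copy from a ColE1/pUC-type origin with ampicillin resistance (AmpR), and an f1 origin is also present. Outside the viral region, the backbone carries an SV40/EM7-driven bleomycin/Zeocin resistance cassette, although hygromycin is the only mammalian selectable marker listed in the catalogue.

The viral genome is transcribed from a CMV enhancer/promoter fused to a truncated HIV-1 5' LTR. This is followed by the Ψ packaging signal with a gag fragment, the Rev response element for Rev-dependent nuclear export, and the cPPT/CTS. A second truncated LTR closes the genome, with a loxP site just upstream of it and a bGH polyadenylation signal downstream.

Between these elements, the constitutive EF-1α promoter drives the 564 bp KRAS(G12V) open reading frame, followed by the hygromycin phosphotransferase gene (hph). According to the construct name the two are joined by a P2A self-cleaving peptide, which is not separately annotated but would fit the short gap between the coding sequences. A single transcript would therefore yield both the oncoprotein and the selection marker.

The construct also carries a barcode so that its transcript can be detected in single-cell RNA-seq, but the feature table does not annotate the barcode's position. The KRAS sequence derives in part from a cancer pathway ORF collection. The associated study used such vectors in multiplexed screens of gene and variant oncogenicity across lineages in teratomas.
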