Addgene plasmid #170237: LV_EF1a_KRAS(G12V)-P2A-Hygro_Barcode
Purpose: Barcoded lentiviral vector to express KRAS (G12V) in mammalian cells under control of EF1a promoter. Barcoded for transcript detection in single cell RNA-seq
Depositing lab: Prashant Mali. Depositing organization: University of California, San Diego (UCSD). Publication: Charting oncogenicity of genes and variants across lineages via multiplexed screens in teratomas. Parekh U, McDonald D, Dailamy A, Wu Y, Cordes T, Zhang K, Tipps A, Metallo C, Mali P. iScience. 2021 Sep 20;24(10):103149. doi: 10.1016/j.isci.2021.103149. eCollection 2021 Oct 22. PubMed 34646987.
Backbone
  Vector backbone: Unknown
  Backbone size w/o insert (bp): 9514
  Vector type: Lentiviral
  Selectable markers: Hygromycin
Growth in bacteria
  Bacterial resistance: Ampicillin, 100 μg/mL
  Growth temperature: 37°C
  Growth strain: NEB Stable
  Copy number: High Copy
Gene/Insert
  Gene/Insert name: KRAS
  Species: H. sapiens (human)
  Insert size (bp): 564
  Mutation: G12V
  Entrez Gene: KRAS (a.k.a. 'C-K-RAS, C-K-RAS, CFC2, K-RAS2A, K-RAS2B, K-RAS4A, K-RAS4B, K-Ras, K-Ras 2, KI-RAS, KRAS1, KRAS2, NS, NS3, OES, RALD, RASK2, c-Ki-ras, c-Ki-ras2)
  Promoter: EF1a
  Cloning method: Gibson Cloning
  Sequencing primers: 5′ 5'-ttctcaagcctcagacagtgg-3'
Resource information
  A portion of this plasmid was derived from a plasmid made by: Sabatini and Wood Cancer Pathways ORFs Kit (#1000000072)
Terms and licenses: Academic/Nonprofit Terms; Industry Terms: Not Available to Industry
How to cite: LV_EF1a_KRAS(G12V)-P2A-Hygro_Barcode was a gift from Prashant Mali (Addgene plasmid # 170237 ; http://n2t.net/addgene:170237 ; RRID:Addgene_170237)
